>Addgene plasmid #25608 | SF3A1 | depositor partial sequence | sequence record 12012 | Author sequence
CCAGTGTCCATCAAAGTCCAGGTGCCCAACATGCAGGATAAGACGGAATGGAAACTGAATGGGCAGGTGC
TGGTCTTCACCCTCCCACTCACGGACCAGGTCTCTGTCATTAAGGTGAAGATTCATGAAGCCACAGGCAT
GCCTGCAGGGAAACAGAAGCTACAGTATGAGGGTATCTTCATCAAAGATTCCAACTCACTGGCTTACTAC
AACATGGCCAATGGCGCAGTCATCCACCTGGCCCTCAAGGAGAGAGGC
