>Addgene plasmid #25608 | SF3A1 | addgene partial sequence | sequence record 31595 | 25608 with T7
TTGTTTAACTTTAAGAAGGAGATATACCATGGGCAGCAGCCATCATCATCATCATCACAGCAGCGGCCTG
GTTCCGCGTGGTAGTCCAGTGTCCATCAAAGTCCAGGTGCCCAACATGCAGGATAAGACGGAATGGAAAC
TGAATGGGCAGGTGCTGGTCTTCACCCTCCCACTCACGGACCAGGTCTCTGTCATTAAGGTGAAGATTCA
TGAAGCCACAGGCATGCCTGCAGGGAAACAGAAGCTACAGTATGAGGGTATCTTCATCAAAGATTCCAAC
TCACTGGCTTACTACAACATGGCCAATGGCGCAGTCATCCACCTGGCCCTCAAGGAGAGAGGCTGATGAC
GAAGCTTGCGGCCGCACTCGAGCACCACCACCACCACCACTGAGATCCGGCTGCTAACAAAGCCCGAAAG
GAAGCTGAGTTGGCTGCTGCCACCGCTGAGCAATAACTAGCATAACCCCTTGGGGCCTCTAAACGGGTCT
TGAGGGGTTTTTTGCTGAAAGGAGGAACTATATCCGGATTGGCGAATGGG
[124 nt withheld, positions 541-664]
C
[91 nt withheld, positions 666-756]
A
[49 nt withheld, positions 758-806]
CCTTTGACGTTGGAGTCCACGTTCTTT
[37 nt withheld, positions 834-870]
ACCCTATCTCGGTCTATTC
