[The description below was written by a language model from this plasmid's Addgene catalogue record.]
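Description:
SF3A1 is a bacterial expression plasmid built on pET28a-LIC, a ligation-independent-cloning derivative of the pET28a vector produced by a structural genomics group. The backbone is recorded as 7328 bp without insert, is maintained at low copy number in E. coli, and is selected with kanamycin. No feature table accompanies the record, so the promoter and origin of replication are not explicitly stated. The listed sequencing primers (T7 forward and T7 terminator) are consistent with the usual pET arrangement, in which the insert sits between a T7 promoter and T7 terminator and is expressed in host strains that supply T7 RNA polymerase.

The insert is a 258 bp fragment of human SF3A1, which encodes splicing factor 3a subunit 1 (also known as PRP21, PRPF21, SAP114 or SF3A120), a component of the SF3a complex involved in pre-mRNA splicing. The fragment is not the full open reading frame. It covers only the ubiquitin-like domain of the protein, which matches the catalogue note that the clone may be a partial ORF. A His tag is fused to the N terminus of the insert, allowing the recombinant domain to be purified by immobilised metal affinity chromatography.

The stated purpose is bacterial production of protein for structure determination, and the depositor links the construct to a deposited Protein Data Bank structure of this domain. It is therefore suited to producing the isolated SF3A1 ubiquitin-like domain for structural, biophysical or binding studies, not to expressing functional full-length SF3A1. Distribution is limited to academic and nonprofit users.
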