Addgene plasmid #25608: SF3A1
Purpose: Bacterial expression for structure determination; may not be full ORF
Depositing lab: Cheryl Arrowsmith. Depositing organization: University of Toronto.
Backbone
  Vector backbone: pET28a-LIC
  Backbone manufacturer: SGC
  Backbone size w/o insert (bp): 7328
  Vector type: Bacterial Expression
Growth in bacteria
  Bacterial resistance: Kanamycin, 50 μg/mL
  Growth temperature: 37°C
  Growth strain: DH5alpha
  Copy number: Low Copy
Gene/Insert
  Gene/Insert name: SF3A1 (alt names: PDB: 1ZKH; Splicing Factor 3a Subunit 1; PRP21, PRPF21, SAP114, SF3A120)
  Species: H. sapiens (human)
  Insert size (bp): 258
  Mutation: Ubiquitin-like domain
  Entrez Gene: SF3A1 (a.k.a. PRP21, PRPF21, SAP114, SF3A120)
  Tag / fusion protein: His (N terminal on insert)
  Cloning method: Restriction Enzyme
  Sequencing primers: 5′ T7; 3′ T7-term
Terms and licenses: Academic/Nonprofit Terms; Industry Terms: Not Available to Industry
Depositor comments: PDB: 1ZKH http://www.thesgc.org/structures/1ZKH/
How to cite: SF3A1 was a gift from Cheryl Arrowsmith (Addgene plasmid # 25608 ; http://n2t.net/addgene:25608 ; RRID:Addgene_25608)
